>Addgene plasmid #58762 | JMC065-G11 | depositor partial sequence | sequence record 90913 | insert
GAGCCAAAACAGAGGCGGCAAGCGCCAATAAACTTTACGTCAAGGCTAAACCGCAGGGCATCATTTCCAA
AGTATGGAGGGGTGGATGGCGGATGCTTTGATAGGCACCTTATCTTTAGCAGATTCCGTCCTATTTCAGT
GTTCCGGGAAGCCAATGAAGATGAGAGTGGCTTCACCTGCTGTGCATTCTCAGCACGGGAGCGGTTCCTG
ATGCTTGGCACCTGCACAGGGCAGCTGAAGCTCTATAATGTGTTTAGTGGACAGGAGGAGGCCAGCTATA
ACTGTCACAACTCAGCCATCACACATCTTGAACCTTCCAGGGATGGGTCCTTGCTGCTGACATCTGCTAC
TTGGAGCCAGCCTTTGTCTGCACTTTGGGGAATGAAGTCAGTATTTGATATGAAGCATTCCTTCACAGAA
GATCACTATGTTGAGTTCAGTAAGCACTCCCAGGATCGGGTCATCGGCACAAAAGGAGACATTGCCCACA
TTTATGATATTCAGACTGGCAACAAGCTGTTGACTCTGTTTAACCCAGATCTTGCCAACAACTACAAGAG
GAACTGTGCCACCTTTAATCCTACAGATGATCTTGTCTTAAATGATGGCGTCCTCTGGGATGTCCGCTCT
GCACTGGCCATCCACAAGTTTGACAAGTTCAATATGAACATCAGTGGTGTTTTCCATCCAAATGGACTGG
AGGTGATCATTAATACTGAGATTTGGGACCTTCGAACTTTTCATCTTTTGCATACTGTTCCCGCTCTGGA
TCAGTGTCGCGTGGTGTTCAATCACACGGGAACAGTGATGTATGGAGCTATGTTGCAGGCAGATGATGAA
GATGACTTAATGGAAGAGAGGATGAAAAGCCCCTTTGGGTCATCCTTCCGAACATTTAATGCAACTGACT
ACAAACCTATAGCAACCATTGATGTGAAACGGAACATCTTTGACCTGTGTACAGACACCAAAGACTGCTA
TCTTGCTGTCATTGAGAATCAAGGCAGCATGGATGCCCTGAACATGGACACAGTATGCAGGCTGTATGAA
GTGGGCAGGCAGCGTCTGGCAGAGGATGAGGATGAAGAG
