>Addgene plasmid #58762 | JMC065-G11 | addgene partial sequence | sequence record 93041 | Polyhedrin-F 5'-AAATGATAACCATCTCGC-3'
TTTCGTAACAGTTTTGTAATAAAAAAACCTATAAATATTCCGGATTATTCATACCGTCCCACCATCGGGC
GCGGATCTCGGTCCGAAAACCATGCATCATCATCATCATCACAGCAGCGGCAGAGAAAACTTGTATTTCC
AGGGCGAGCCAAAACAGAGGCGGCAAGCGCCAATAAACTTTACGTCAAGGCTAAACCGCAGGGCATCATT
TCCAAAGTATGGAGGGGTGGATGGCGGATGCTTTGATAGGCACCTTATCTTTAGCAGATTCCGTCCTATT
TCAGTGTTCCGGGAAGCCAATGAAGATGAGAGTGGCTTCACCTGCTGTGCATTCTCAGCACGGGAGCGGT
TCCTGATGCTTGGCACCTGCACAGGGCAGCTGAAGCTCTATAATGTGTTTAGTGGACAGGAGGAGGCCAG
CTATAACTGTCACAACTCAGCCATCACACATCTTGAACCTTCCAGGGATGGGTCCTTGCTGCTGACATCT
GCTACTTGGAGCCAGCCTTTGTCTGCACTTTGGGGAATGAAGTCAGTATTTGATATGAAGCATTCCTTCA
CAGAAGATCACTATGTTGAGTTCAGTAAGCACTCCCAGGATCGGGTCATCGGCACAAAAGGAGACATTGC
CCACATTTATGATATTCAGACTGGCAACAAGCTGTTGACTCTGTTTAACCCAGATCTTGCCAACAACTAC
AAGAGGAACTGTGCCACCTTTAATCCTACAGATGATCTTGTCTTAAATGATGGCGTCCTCTGGGATGTCC
GCTCTGCACTGGCCATCCACAAGTTTGACAAGTTCAATATGAACATCAGTGGTGTTTTCCATCCAAATGG
ACTGGAGGTGATCATTAATACTGAGATTTGGGACCTTCGAACTTTTCATCTTTTGCATACTGTTCCCGCT
CTGGATCAGTGTCGCGTGGTGTTCAATCACACGGGAACAGTGATGTATGGAGCTATGTTGCAGGCAGATG
ATGAAGATGACTTAATGGAAGAGAGGATGAAAAGCCCCTTTGGGTCATCCTTCCGAACATTTAATGCAAC
TGACTACAA
