>Addgene plasmid #58762 | JMC065-G11 | addgene partial sequence | sequence record 93043 | SV40pA-R 5'-GAAATTTGTGATGCTATTGC-3'
AGCTGCATAAACAAGTTAACAACAACAATTGCATTCATTTTATGTTTCAGGTTCAGGGGGAGGTGTGGGA
GGTTTTTTAAAGCAAGTAAAACCTCTACAAATGTGGTATGGCTGATTATGATCCTCTAGTACTTCTCGAC
AAGCTTCGTCATCACTCTTCATCCTCATCCTCTGCCAGACGCTGCCTGCCCACTTCATACAGCCTGCATA
CTGTGTCCATGTTCAGGGCATCCATGCTGCCTTGATTCTCAATGACAGCAAGATAGCAGTCTTTGGTGTC
TGTACACAGGTCAAAGATGTTCCGTTTCACATCAATGGTTGCTATAGGTTTGTAGTCAGTTGCATTAAAT
GTTCGGAAGGATGACCCAAAGGGGCTTTTCATCCTCTCTTCCATTAAGTCATCTTCATCATCTGCCTGCA
ACATAGCTCCATACATCACTGTTCCCGTGTGATTGAACACCACGCGACACTGATCCAGAGCGGGAACAGT
ATGCAAAAGATGAAAAGTTCGAAGGTCCCAAATCTCAGTATTAATGATCACCTCCAGTCCATTTGGATGG
AAAACACCACTGATGTTCATATTGAACTTGTCAAACTTGTGGATGGCCAGTGCAGAGCGGACATCCCAGA
GGACGCCATCATTTAAGACAAGATCATCTGTAGGATTAAAGGTGGCACAGTTCCTCTTGTAGTTGTTGGC
AAGATCTGGGTTAAACAGAGTCAACAGCTTGTTGCCAGTCTGAATATCATAAATGTGGGCAATGTCTCCT
TTTGTGCCGATGACCCGATCCTGGGAGTGCTTACTGAACTCAACATAGTGATCTTCTGTGAAGGAATGCT
TCATATCAAATACTGACTTCATTCCCCAAAGTGCAGACAAAGGCTGGCTCCAAGTAGCAGATGTCAGCAG
CAAGGACCCATCCCTGGAAGGTTCAAGATGTGTGATGGCTGAGTTGTGACAGTTATAGCTGGCCTCCTCC
TGTCCACTAAACACATTA
