[The description below was written by a language model from this plasmid's Addgene catalogue record.]
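Description:
JMC065-G11 is a baculovirus expression plasmid built on the pFBOH-MHL backbone from the SGC, carrying a human DCAF1 (also known as VPRBP or RIP) coding segment intended for protein production in insect cells. In bacteria it is maintained as a high-copy plasmid under ampicillin selection. The record does not include a feature table, so the origin of replication and any transposition or recombination elements used to move the cassette into a baculoviral genome are not documented here.

The DCAF1 insert was introduced by ligation-independent cloning and sits downstream of the polyhedrin promoter, the very late baculoviral promoter commonly used to drive strong recombinant protein expression in infected insect cells. The use of an SV40 polyadenylation terminator primer for 3′ sequencing suggests that an SV40 polyA signal follows the insert. The protein is expressed with an N-terminal His tag, which allows purification by immobilised metal affinity chromatography. The record does not state whether a protease cleavage site separates the tag from the insert.

The construct was made for structure determination and is associated with a deposited crystal structure (PDB entry 4PXW). As is typical of structural genomics constructs, the record cautions that the insert may not be the full open reading frame. It is therefore likely a domain-level fragment of DCAF1 chosen for expression and crystallisation behaviour, although the exact residue boundaries are not given. Its typical use is producing purified recombinant DCAF1 protein for structural, biophysical or biochemical studies.
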