Addgene plasmid #58762: JMC065-G11
Purpose: Baculovirus expression for structure determination; may not be full ORF. PDB ID: 4PXW
Depositing lab: Cheryl Arrowsmith. Depositing organization: University of Toronto.
Backbone
  Vector backbone: pFBOH-MHL
  Backbone manufacturer: SGC
  Vector type: Baculovirus expression
Growth in bacteria
  Bacterial resistance: Ampicillin, 100 μg/mL
  Growth temperature: 37°C
  Growth strain: DH5alpha
  Copy number: High Copy
Gene/Insert
  Gene/Insert name: PDB:4PXW (alt names: DCAF1:JMC065-G11:C226091; BC110371; DCAF1)
  Species: H. sapiens (human)
  Entrez Gene: DCAF1 (a.k.a. RIP, VPRBP)
  Promoter: polyhedrin promoter
  Tag / fusion protein: His (N terminal on insert)
  Cloning method: Ligation Independent Cloning
  Sequencing primers: 5′ polyhedrin_fwd_primer; 3′ SV40_PA_terminator
Terms and licenses: Academic/Nonprofit Terms; Industry Terms: Not Available to Industry
How to cite: JMC065-G11 was a gift from Cheryl Arrowsmith (Addgene plasmid # 58762 ; http://n2t.net/addgene:58762 ; RRID:Addgene_58762)
